Addgene plasmid #51595: pSuper-Rem2-2
Purpose: shRNA 2 against rodent Rem2
Depositing lab: Suzanne Paradis. Depositing organization: Brandeis University. Publication: A loss-of-function analysis reveals that endogenous Rem2 promotes functional glutamatergic synapse formation and restricts dendritic complexity. Moore AR, Ghiretti AE, Paradis S. PLoS One. 2013 Aug 26;8(8):e74751. doi: 10.1371/journal.pone.0074751. eCollection 2013. PubMed 23991227.
Backbone
  Vector backbone: pSuper
  Backbone size w/o insert (bp): 4000
  Vector type: RNAi
Growth in bacteria
  Bacterial resistance: Ampicillin, 100 μg/mL
  Growth temperature: 37°C
  Growth strain: DH5alpha
  Copy number: Unknown
Gene/Insert
  Cloning method: Restriction Enzyme; 5′ cloning site BglII (unknown if destroyed); 3′ cloning site HindIII (unknown if destroyed)
  Sequencing primers: 5′ T7; 3′ T3
Terms and licenses: Academic/Nonprofit Terms; Industry Terms: Not Available to Industry
How to cite: pSuper-Rem2-2 was a gift from Suzanne Paradis (Addgene plasmid # 51595 ; http://n2t.net/addgene:51595 ; RRID:Addgene_51595)
