[The description below was written by a language model from this plasmid's Addgene catalogue record.]
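Description:
pSuper-Rem2-2 is an RNA interference plasmid built on the pSuper backbone (about 4 kb without insert) that encodes a short hairpin RNA directed against rodent Rem2, a small GTPase of the RGK family. It is the second of the Rem2-targeting hairpins indicated by its name and stated purpose. The hairpin-encoding insert was placed between the BglII and HindIII sites of the vector by restriction cloning; the record does not say whether either site survived ligation. The plasmid is propagated in E. coli under ampicillin selection. Its copy number is listed as unknown, and the origin of replication is not given in the record.

No feature table accompanies the entry, so the promoter and other regulatory elements are not explicitly stated. pSuper vectors in general drive hairpin transcription from the RNA polymerase III H1 promoter, with the BglII/HindIII sites lying just downstream, so that a short stem-loop transcript is produced and processed by the cell's RNAi machinery into an siRNA that knocks down the target mRNA. The record does not mention any mammalian selection marker or fluorescent reporter, nor does it give the hairpin's target sequence. The use of T7 and T3 as sequencing primers indicates that these priming sites flank the cloning region.

The construct is intended for transfection into rodent cells to reduce endogenous Rem2 expression. The associated study was a loss-of-function analysis examining Rem2's role in promoting functional glutamatergic synapse formation and restricting dendritic complexity, which suggests use in neurons. An independent second hairpin of this kind typically helps confirm that knockdown phenotypes are specific to the target.
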