>Addgene plasmid #51595 | pSuper-Rem2-2 | addgene partial sequence | sequence record 81007 | M13pUC-Fwd 5'-CCCAGTCACGACGTTGTAAAACG-3'
ATACGACTCACTATAGGGCGAATTGGAGCTCCACCGCGGTGGCGGCCGCTCTAGAACTAGTGGATCCCCC
GGGCTGCAGGAATTCGAACGCTGACGTCATCAACCCGCTCCAAGGAATCGCGGGCCCAGTGTCACTAGGC
GGGAACACCCAGCGCGCGTGCGCCCTGGCAGGAAGATGGCTGTGAGGGACAGGGGAGTGGCGCCCTGCAA
TATTTGCATGTCGCTATGTGTTCTGGGAAATCACCATAAACGTGAAATGTCTTTGGATTTGGGAATCTTA
TAAGTTCTGTATGAGACCACAGATCCCCGAACTCAGAGGACACCTATTTCAAGAGAATAGGTGTCCTCTG
AGTTCTTTTTGGAAAAGCTTATCGATACCGTCGACCTCGAGGGGGGGCCCGGTACCAGCTTTTGTTCCCT
TTAGTGAGGGTTAATTTCGAGCTTGGCGTAATCATGGTCATAGCTGTTTCCTGTGTGAAATTGTTATCCG
CTCACAATTCCACACAACATACGAGCCGGAAGCATAAAGTGTAAAGCCTGGGGTGCCTAATGAGTGAGCT
AACTCACATTAATTGCGTTGCGCTCACTGCCCGCTTTCCAGTCGGGAAACCTGTCGTGCCAGCTGCATTA
ATGAATCGGCCAACGCGCGGGGAGAGGCGGTTTGCGTATTGGGCGCTCTTCCGCTTCCTCGCTCACTGAC
TCGCTGCGCTCGGTCGTTCGGCTGCGGCGAGCGGTATCAGCTCACTCAAAGGCGGTAATACGGTTATCCA
CAGAATCAGGGGATAACGCAGGAAAGAACATGTGAGCAAAAGGCCAGCAAAAGGCCAGGAACCGTAAAAA
GGCCGCGTTGCTGGCGTTTTTCCATAGGCTCCGCCCCCCTGACGAGCATCACAAAAATCGACGCTCAAGT
CAGAGGTGGCGAAACCCGACAGGACTATAAAGATACCA
